>Addgene plasmid #117134 | pKLV2-U6(gCD44v2)-EF1a-BFP-Puro-Cas9(FZ) | depositor full sequence | sequence record 220723 | pKLV2-U6(gCD44v2)-EF1a-BFP-Puro-Cas9(FZ) sequence 14064 bps
CTAAATTGTAAGCGTTAATATTTTGTTAAAATTCGCGTTAAATTTTTGTTAAATCAGCTCATTTTTTAAC
CAATAGGCCGAAATCGGCAAAATCCCTTATAAATCAAAAGAATAGACCGAGATAGGGT
[37 nt withheld, positions 129-165]
AAAGAACGTGGACTCCAACGTCAAAGG
[49 nt withheld, positions 193-241]
T
[91 nt withheld, positions 243-333]
G
[124 nt withheld, positions 335-458]
CCCATTCGCCATTCAGGCTGCGCAACTGTTGGGAAGGGCGATCGGTGCGGGCCTCTTCGCTATTACGCCA
GCTGGCGAAAGGGGGATGTGCTGCAAGGCGATTAAGTTGGGTAACGCCAGGGTTTTCCCAGTCACGACGT
TGTAAAACGACGGCCAGTGAGCGCGCGTAATACGACTCACTATAGGGCGAATTGACTAGTACATAACTTA
CGGTAAATGGCCCGCCTGGCTGACCGCCCAACGACCCCCGCCCATTGACGTCAATAATGACGTATGTTCC
CATAGTAACGCCAATAGGGACTTTCCATTGACGTCAATGGGTGGAGTATTTACGGTAAACTGCCCACTTG
GCAGTACATCAAGTGTATCATATGCCAAGTACGCCCCCTATTGACGTCAATGACGGTAAATGGCCCGCCT
GGCATTATGCCCAGTACATGACCTTATGGGACTTTCCTACTTGGCAGTACATCTACGTATTAGTCATCGC
TATTACCATGGTGATGCGGTTTTGGCAGTACATCAATGGGCGTGGATAGCGGTTTGACTCACGGGGATTT
CCAAGTCTCCACCCCATTGACGTCAATGGGAGTTTGTTTTGGCACCAAAATCAACGGGACTTTCCAAAAT
GTCGTAACAACTCCGCCCCATTGACGCAAATGGGCGGTAGGCGTGTACGGTGGGAGGTCTATATAAGCAG
CGCGTTTTGCCTGTACTGGGTCTCTCTGGTTAGACCAGATCTGAGCCTGGGAGCTCTCTGGCTAACTAGG
GAACCCACTGCTTAAGCCTCAATAAAGCTTGCCTTGAGTGCTTCAAGTAGTGTGTGCCCGTCTGTTGTGT
GACTCTGGTAACTAGAGATCCCTCAGACCCTTTTAGTCAGTGTGGAAAATCTCTAGCAGTGGCGCCCGAA
CAGGGACTTGAAAGCGAAAGGGAAACCAGAGGAGCTCTCTCGACGCAGGACTCGGCTTGCTGAAGCGCGC
ACGGCAAGAGGCGAGGGGCGGCGACTGGTGAGTACGCCAAAAATTTTGACTAGCGGAGGCTAGAAGGAGA
GAGATGGGTGCGAGAGCGTCAGTATTAAGCGGGGGAGAATTAGATCGCGATGGGAAAAAATTCGGTTAAG
GCCAGGGGGAAAGAAAAAATATAAATTAAAACATATAGTATGGGCAAGCAGGGAGCTAGAACGATTCGCA
GTTAATCCTGGCCTGTTAGAAACATCAGAAGGCTGTAGACAAATACTGGGACAGCTACAACCATCCCTTC
AGACAGGATCAGAAGAACTTAGATCATTATATAATACAGTAGCAACCCTCTATTGTGTGCATCAAAGGAT
AGAGATAAAAGACACCAAGGAAGCTTTAGACAAGATAGAGGAAGAGCAAAACAAAAGTAAGACCACCGCA
CAGCAAGCGGCCGGCCGCGCTGATCTTCAGACCTGGAGGAGGAGATATGAGGGACAATTGGAGAAGTGAA
TTATATAAATATAAAGTAGTAAAAATTGAACCATTAGGAGTAGCACCCACCAAGGCAAAGAGAAGAGTGG
TGCAGAGAGAAAAAAGAGCAGTGGGAATAGGAGCTTTGTTCCTTGGGTTCTTGGGAGCAGCAGGAAGCAC
TATGGGCGCAGCGTCAATGACGCTGACGGTACAGGCCAGACAATTATTGTCTGGTATAGTGCAGCAGCAG
AACAATTTGCTGAGGGCTATTGAGGCGCAACAGCATCTGTTGCAACTCACAGTCTGGGGCATCAAGCAGC
TCCAGGCAAGAATCCTGGCTGTGGAAAGATACCTAAAGGATCAACAGCTCCTGGGGATTTGGGGTTGCTC
TGGAAAACTCATTTGCACCACTGCTGTGCCTTGGAATGCTAGTTGGAGTAATAAATCTCTGGAACAGATT
TGGAATCACACGACCTGGATGGAGTGGGACAGAGAAATTAACAATTACACAAGCTTAATACACTCCTTAA
TTGAAGAATCGCAAAACCAGCAAGAAAAGAATGAACAAGAATTATTGGAATTAGATAAATGGGCAAGTTT
GTGGAATTGGTTTAACATAACAAATTGGCTGTGGTATATAAAATTATTCATAATGATAGTAGGAGGCTTG
GTAGGTTTAAGAATAGTTTTTGCTGTACTTTCTATAGTGAATAGAGTTAGGCAGGGATATTCACCATTAT
CGTTTCAGACCCACCTCCCAACCCCGAGGGGACCCGACAGGCCCGAAGGAATAGAAGAAGAAGGTGGAGA
GAGAGACAGAGACAGATCCATTCGATTAGTGAACGGATCGGCACTGCGTGCGCCAATTCTGCAGACAAAT
GGCAGTATTCATCCACAATTTTAAAAGAAAAGGGGGGATTGGGGGGTACAGTGCAGGGGAAAGAATAGTA
GACATAATAGCAACAGACATACAAACTAAAGAATTACAAAAACAAATTACAAAAATTCAAAATTTTCGGG
TTTATTACAGGGACAGCAGAGATCCAGTTTGGTTAGTACCGGGCCCTACGCGTCCAAGGTCGGGCAGGAA
GAGGGCCTATTTCCCATGATTCCTTCATATTTGCATATACGATACAAGGCTGTTAGAGAGATAATTAGAA
TTAATTTGACTGTAAACACAAAGATATTAGTACAAAATACGTGACGTAGAAAGTAATAATTTCTTGGGTA
GTTTGCAGTTTTAAAATTATGTTTTAAAATGGACTATCATATGCTTACCGTAACTTGAAAGTATTTCGAT
TTCTTGGCTTTATATATCTTGTGGAAAGGACGAAACACCGGGAGGTGTTGGACGTGACGGTTTAAGAGCT
ATGCTGGAAACAGCATAGCAAGTTTAAATAAGGCTAGTCCGTTATCAACTTGAAAAAGTGGCACCGAGTC
GGTGCTTTTTTTACGCGTGAGGGGCGCGGAAGCCGGGGCGGAGGAGGAGCCAACCCCGGGCTGGGCTGAG
ACCCGCAGAGGAAGACGCTCTAGGGATTTGTCCCGGACTAGCGAGATGGCAAGGCTGAGGACGGGAGGCT
GATTGAGAGGCGAAGGTACACCCTAATCTCAATACAACCTTTGGAGCTAAGCCAGCAATGGTAGAGGGAA
GATTCTGCACGTCCCTTCCAGGCGGCCTCCCCGTCACCACCCCCCCCAACCCGCCCCGACCGGAGCTGAG
AGTAATTCATACAAAAGGACTCGCCCCTGCCTTGGGGAATCCCAGGGACCGTCGTTAAACTCCCACTAAC
GTAGAACCCAGAGATCGCTGCGTTCCCGCCCCCTCACCCGCCCGCTCTCGTCATCACTGAGGTGGAGAAG
AGCATGCGTGAGGCTCCGGTGCCCGTCAGTGGGCAGAGCGCACATCGCCCACAGTCCCCGAGAAGTTGGG
GGGAGGGGTCGGCAATTGAACCGGTGCCTAGAGAAGGTGGCGCGGGGTAAACTGGGAAAGTGATGTCGTG
TACTGGCTCCGCCTTTTTCCCGAGGGTGGGGGAGAACCGTATATAAGTGCAGTAGTCGCCGTGAACGTTC
TTTTTCGCAACGGGTTTGCCGCCAGAACACAGGTAAGTGCCGTGTGTGGTTCCCGCGGGCCTGGCCTCTT
TACGGGTTATGGCCCTTGCGTGCCTTGAATTACTTCCACGCCCCTGGCTGCAGTACGTGATTCTTGATCC
CGAGCTTCGGGTTGGAAGTGGGTGGGAGAGTTCGAGGCCTTGCGCTTAAGGAGCCCCTTCGCCTCGTGCT
TGAGTTGAGGCCTGGCTTGGGCGCTGGGGCCGCCGCGTGCGAATCTGGTGGCACCTTCGCGCCTGTCTCG
CTGCTTTCGATAAGTCTCTAGCCATTTAAAATTTTTGATGACCTGCTGCGACGCTTTTTTTCTGGCAAGA
TAGTCTTGTAAATGCGGGCCAAGATCGATCTGCACACTGGTATTTCGGTTTTTGGGGCCGCGGGCGGCGA
CGGGGCCCGTGCGTCCCAGCGCACATGTTCGGCGAGGCGGGGCCTGCGAGCGCGGCCACCGAGAATCGGA
CGGGGGTAGTCTCAAGCTGGCCGGCCTGCTCTGGTGCCTGGCCTCGCGCCGCCGTGTATCGCCCCGCCCT
GGGCGGCAAGGCTGGCCCGGTCGGCACCAGTTGCGTGAGCGGAAAGATGGCCGCTTCCCGGCCCTGCTGC
AGGGAGCTCAAAATGGAGGACGCGGCGCTCGGGAGAGCGGGCGGGTGAGTCACCCACACAAAGGAAAAGG
GCCTTTCCGTCCTCAGCCGTCGCTTCATGTGACTCCACGGAGTACCGGGCGCCGTCCAGGCACCTCGATT
AGTTCTCGAGCTTTTGGAGTACGTCGTCTTTAGGTTGGGGGGAGGGGTTTTATGCGATGGAGTTTCCCCA
CACTGAGTGGGTGGAGACTGAAGTTAGGCCAGCTTGGCACTTGATGTAATTCTCCTTGGAATTTGCCCTT
TTTGAGTTTGGATCTTGGTTCATTCTCAAGCCTCAGACAGTGGTTCAAAGTTTTTTTCTTCCATTTCAGG
TGTCGTGGGAAGCTTGGCGCGCCACCATGGGCAGCGAGCTGATTAAGGAGAACATGCACATGAAGCTGTA
CATGGAGGGCACCGTGGACAACCATCACTTCAAGTGCACATCCGAGGGCGAAGGCAAGCCCTACGAGGGC
ACCCAGACCATGAGAATCAAGGTGGTCGAGGGCGGCCCTCTCCCCTTCGCCTTCGACATCCTGGCTACTA
GCTTCCTCTACGGCAGCAAGACCTTCATCAACCACACCCAGGGCATCCCCGACTTCTTCAAGCAGTCCTT
CCCTGAGGGCTTCACATGGGAGAGAGTCACCACATACGAGGACGGGGGCGTGCTGACCGCTACCCAGGAC
ACCAGCCTCCAGGACGGCTGCCTCATCTACAACGTCAAGATCAGAGGGGTGAACTTCACATCCAACGGCC
CTGTGATGCAGAAGAAAACACTCGGCTGGGAGGCCTTCACCGAGACCCTGTACCCCGCTGACGGCGGCCT
GGAAGGCAGAAACGACATGGCCCTGAAGCTCGTGGGCGGGAGCCATCTGATCGCAAACATCAAGACCACA
TATAGATCCAAGAAACCCGCTAAGAACCTCAAGATGCCTGGCGTCTACTATGTGGACTACAGACTGGAAA
GAATCAAGGAGGCCAACAACGAGACCTACGTCGAGCAGCACGAGGTGGCAGTGGCCAGATACTGCGACCT
CCCTAGCAAACTGGGGCACAAGCTTAATGGAGGGGGCAGCGGCGGGGAAGGAAGGGGCTCCCTGCTCACC
TGCGGCGACGTGGAAGAGAACCCCGGACCTATGACCGAGTACAAGCCCACGGTGCGCCTCGCCACCCGCG
ACGACGTCCCCAGGGCCGTACGCACCCTCGCCGCCGCGTTCGCCGACTACCCCGCCACGCGCCACACCGT
CGATCCGGACCGCCACATCGAGCGGGTCACCGAGCTGCAAGAACTCTTCCTCACGCGCGTCGGGCTCGAC
ATCGGCAAGGTGTGGGTCGCGGACGACGGCGCCGCGGTGGCGGTCTGGACCACGCCGGAGAGCGTCGAAG
CGGGGGCGGTGTTCGCCGAGATCGGCCCGCGCATGGCCGAGTTGAGCGGTTCCCGGCTGGCCGCGCAGCA
ACAGATGGAAGGCCTCCTGGCGCCGCACCGGCCCAAGGAGCCCGCGTGGTTCCTGGCCACCGTCGGCGTG
TCGCCCGACCACCAGGGCAAGGGTCTGGGCAGCGCCGTCGTGCTCCCCGGAGTGGAGGCGGCCGAGCGCG
CCGGGGTGCCCGCCTTCCTGGAGACCTCCGCGCCCCGCAACCTCCCCTTCTACGAGCGGCTCGGCTTCAC
CGTCACCGCCGACGTCGAGGTGCCCGAAGGACCGCGCACCTGGTGCATGACCCGCAAGCCCGGTGCCGGC
GGCGGGTCCGGAGGAGAGGGCAGAGGAAGTCTCCTAACATGCGGTGACGTGGAGGAGAATCCTGGCCCAA
TGGACTATAAGGACCACGACGGAGACTACAAGGATCATGATATTGATTACAAAGACGATGACGATAAGAT
GGCCCCAAAGAAGAAGCGGAAGGTCGGTATCCACGGAGTCCCAGCAGCCGACAAGAAGTACAGCATCGGC
CTGGACATCGGCACCAACTCTGTGGGCTGGGCCGTGATCACCGACGAGTACAAGGTGCCCAGCAAGAAAT
TCAAGGTGCTGGGCAACACCGACCGGCACAGCATCAAGAAGAACCTGATCGGAGCCCTGCTGTTCGACAG
CGGCGAAACAGCCGAGGCCACCCGGCTGAAGAGAACCGCCAGAAGAAGATACACCAGACGGAAGAACCGG
ATCTGCTATCTGCAAGAGATCTTCAGCAACGAGATGGCCAAGGTGGACGACAGCTTCTTCCACAGACTGG
AAGAGTCCTTCCTGGTGGAAGAGGATAAGAAGCACGAGCGGCACCCCATCTTCGGCAACATCGTGGACGA
GGTGGCCTACCACGAGAAGTACCCCACCATCTACCACCTGAGAAAGAAACTGGTGGACAGCACCGACAAG
GCCGACCTGCGGCTGATCTATCTGGCCCTGGCCCACATGATCAAGTTCCGGGGCCACTTCCTGATCGAGG
GCGACCTGAACCCCGACAACAGCGACGTGGACAAGCTGTTCATCCAGCTGGTGCAGACCTACAACCAGCT
GTTCGAGGAAAACCCCATCAACGCCAGCGGCGTGGACGCCAAGGCCATCCTGTCTGCCAGACTGAGCAAG
AGCAGACGGCTGGAAAATCTGATCGCCCAGCTGCCCGGCGAGAAGAAGAATGGCCTGTTCGGAAACCTGA
TTGCCCTGAGCCTGGGCCTGACCCCCAACTTCAAGAGCAACTTCGACCTGGCCGAGGATGCCAAACTGCA
GCTGAGCAAGGACACCTACGACGACGACCTGGACAACCTGCTGGCCCAGATCGGCGACCAGTACGCCGAC
CTGTTTCTGGCCGCCAAGAACCTGTCCGACGCCATCCTGCTGAGCGACATCCTGAGAGTGAACACCGAGA
TCACCAAGGCCCCCCTGAGCGCCTCTATGATCAAGAGATACGACGAGCACCACCAGGACCTGACCCTGCT
GAAAGCTCTCGTGCGGCAGCAGCTGCCTGAGAAGTACAAAGAGATTTTCTTCGACCAGAGCAAGAACGGC
TACGCCGGCTACATTGACGGCGGAGCCAGCCAGGAAGAGTTCTACAAGTTCATCAAGCCCATCCTGGAAA
AGATGGACGGCACCGAGGAACTGCTCGTGAAGCTGAACAGAGAGGACCTGCTGCGGAAGCAGCGGACCTT
CGACAACGGCAGCATCCCCCACCAGATCCACCTGGGAGAGCTGCACGCCATTCTGCGGCGGCAGGAAGAT
TTTTACCCATTCCTGAAGGACAACCGGGAAAAGATCGAGAAGATCCTGACCTTCCGCATCCCCTACTACG
TGGGCCCTCTGGCCAGGGGAAACAGCAGATTCGCCTGGATGACCAGAAAGAGCGAGGAAACCATCACCCC
CTGGAACTTCGAGGAAGTGGTGGACAAGGGCGCTTCCGCCCAGAGCTTCATCGAGCGGATGACCAACTTC
GATAAGAACCTGCCCAACGAGAAGGTGCTGCCCAAGCACAGCCTGCTGTACGAGTACTTCACCGTGTATA
ACGAGCTGACCAAAGTGAAATACGTGACCGAGGGAATGAGAAAGCCCGCCTTCCTGAGCGGCGAGCAGAA
AAAGGCCATCGTGGACCTGCTGTTCAAGACCAACCGGAAAGTGACCGTGAAGCAGCTGAAAGAGGACTAC
TTCAAGAAAATCGAGTGCTTCGACTCCGTGGAAATCTCCGGCGTGGAAGATCGGTTCAACGCCTCCCTGG
GCACATACCACGATCTGCTGAAAATTATCAAGGACAAGGACTTCCTGGACAATGAGGAAAACGAGGACAT
TCTGGAAGATATCGTGCTGACCCTGACACTGTTTGAGGACAGAGAGATGATCGAGGAACGGCTGAAAACC
TATGCCCACCTGTTCGACGACAAAGTGATGAAGCAGCTGAAGCGGCGGAGATACACCGGCTGGGGCAGGC
TGAGCCGGAAGCTGATCAACGGCATCCGGGACAAGCAGTCCGGCAAGACAATCCTGGATTTCCTGAAGTC
CGACGGCTTCGCCAACAGAAACTTCATGCAGCTGATCCACGACGACAGCCTGACCTTTAAAGAGGACATC
CAGAAAGCCCAGGTGTCCGGCCAGGGCGATAGCCTGCACGAGCACATTGCCAATCTGGCCGGCAGCCCCG
CCATTAAGAAGGGCATCCTGCAGACAGTGAAGGTGGTGGACGAGCTCGTGAAAGTGATGGGCCGGCACAA
GCCCGAGAACATCGTGATCGAAATGGCCAGAGAGAACCAGACCACCCAGAAGGGACAGAAGAACAGCCGC
GAGAGAATGAAGCGGATCGAAGAGGGCATCAAAGAGCTGGGCAGCCAGATCCTGAAAGAACACCCCGTGG
AAAACACCCAGCTGCAGAACGAGAAGCTGTACCTGTACTACCTGCAGAATGGGCGGGATATGTACGTGGA
CCAGGAACTGGACATCAACCGGCTGTCCGACTACGATGTGGACCATATCGTGCCTCAGAGCTTTCTGAAG
GACGACTCCATCGACAACAAGGTGCTGACCAGAAGCGACAAGAACCGGGGCAAGAGCGACAACGTGCCCT
CCGAAGAGGTCGTGAAGAAGATGAAGAACTACTGGCGGCAGCTGCTGAACGCCAAGCTGATTACCCAGAG
AAAGTTCGACAATCTGACCAAGGCCGAGAGAGGCGGCCTGAGCGAACTGGATAAGGCCGGCTTCATCAAG
AGACAGCTGGTGGAAACCCGGCAGATCACAAAGCACGTGGCACAGATCCTGGACTCCCGGATGAACACTA
AGTACGACGAGAATGACAAGCTGATCCGGGAAGTGAAAGTGATCACCCTGAAGTCCAAGCTGGTGTCCGA
TTTCCGGAAGGATTTCCAGTTTTACAAAGTGCGCGAGATCAACAACTACCACCACGCCCACGACGCCTAC
CTGAACGCCGTCGTGGGAACCGCCCTGATCAAAAAGTACCCTAAGCTGGAAAGCGAGTTCGTGTACGGCG
ACTACAAGGTGTACGACGTGCGGAAGATGATCGCCAAGAGCGAGCAGGAAATCGGCAAGGCTACCGCCAA
GTACTTCTTCTACAGCAACATCATGAACTTTTTCAAGACCGAGATTACCCTGGCCAACGGCGAGATCCGG
AAGCGGCCTCTGATCGAGACAAACGGCGAAACCGGGGAGATCGTGTGGGATAAGGGCCGGGATTTTGCCA
CCGTGCGGAAAGTGCTGAGCATGCCCCAAGTGAATATCGTGAAAAAGACCGAGGTGCAGACAGGCGGCTT
CAGCAAAGAGTCTATCCTGCCCAAGAGGAACAGCGATAAGCTGATCGCCAGAAAGAAGGACTGGGACCCT
AAGAAGTACGGCGGCTTCGACAGCCCCACCGTGGCCTATTCTGTGCTGGTGGTGGCCAAAGTGGAAAAGG
GCAAGTCCAAGAAACTGAAGAGTGTGAAAGAGCTGCTGGGGATCACCATCATGGAAAGAAGCAGCTTCGA
GAAGAATCCCATCGACTTTCTGGAAGCCAAGGGCTACAAAGAAGTGAAAAAGGACCTGATCATCAAGCTG
CCTAAGTACTCCCTGTTCGAGCTGGAAAACGGCCGGAAGAGAATGCTGGCCTCTGCCGGCGAACTGCAGA
AGGGAAACGAACTGGCCCTGCCCTCCAAATATGTGAACTTCCTGTACCTGGCCAGCCACTATGAGAAGCT
GAAGGGCTCCCCCGAGGATAATGAGCAGAAACAGCTGTTTGTGGAACAGCACAAGCACTACCTGGACGAG
ATCATCGAGCAGATCAGCGAGTTCTCCAAGAGAGTGATCCTGGCCGACGCTAATCTGGACAAAGTGCTGT
CCGCCTACAACAAGCACCGGGATAAGCCCATCAGAGAGCAGGCCGAGAATATCATCCACCTGTTTACCCT
GACCAATCTGGGAGCCCCTGCCGCCTTCAAGTACTTTGACACCACCATCGACCGGAAGAGGTACACCAGC
ACCAAAGAGGTGCTGGACGCCACCCTGATCCACCAGAGCATCACCGGCCTGTACGAGACACGGATCGACC
TGTCTCAGCTGGGAGGCGACAAAAGGCCGGCGGCCACGAAAAAGGCCGGCCAGGCAAAAAAGAAAAAGTA
AGCGGCCGCTCAACCTCTGGATTACAAAATTTGTGAAAGATTGACTGGTATTCTTAACTATGTTGCTCCT
TTTACGCTATGTGGATACGCTGCTTTAATGCCTTTGTATCATGCTATTGCTTCCCGTATGGCTTTCATTT
TCTCCTCCTTGTATAAATCCTGGTTGCTGTCTCTTTATGAGGAGTTGTGGCCCGTTGTCAGGCAACGTGG
CGTGGTGTGCACTGTGTTTGCTGACGCAACCCCCACTGGTTGGGGCATTGCCACCACCTGTCAGCTCCTT
TCCGGGACTTTCGCTTTCCCCCTCCCTATTGCCACGGCGGAACTCATCGCCGCCTGCCTTGCCCGCTGCT
GGACAGGGGCTCGGCTGTTGGGCACTGACAATTCCGTGGTGTTGTCGGGGAAATCATCGTCCTTTCCTTG
GCTGCTCGCCTGTGTTGCCACCTGGATTCTGCGCGGGACGTCCTTCTGCTACGTCCCTTCGGCCCTCAAT
CCAGCGGACCTTCCTTCCCGCGGCCTGCTGCCGGCTCTGCGGCCTCTTCCGCGTCTTCGCCTTCGCCCTC
AGACGAGTCGGATCTCCCTTTGGGCCGCCTCCCCGCAGGTACCTTTAAGACCAATGACTTACAAGGCAGC
TGTAGATCTTAGCCACTTTTTAAAAGAAAAGGGGGGACTGGAAGGGCTAATTCACTCCCAAAGAAGTCAA
GATCTGCTTTTTGCCTGTACTGGGTCTCTCTGGTTAGACCAGAGTCTCTCTGGTTAGACCAGATCTGAGC
CTGGGAGCTCTCTGGCTAACTAGGGAACCCACTGCTTAAGCCTCAATAAAGCTTGCCTTGAGTGCTTCAA
GTAGTGTGTGCCCGTCTGTTGTGTGACTCTGGTAACTAGAGATCCCTCAGACCCTTTTAGTCAGTGTGGA
AAATCTCTAGCAGTTTAAACCCGCTGATCAGCCTCGACTGTGCCTTCTAGTTGCCAGCCATCTGTTGTTT
GCCCCTCCCCCGTGCCTTCCTTGACCCTGGAAGGTGCCACTCCCACTGTCCTTTCCTAATAAAATGAGGA
AATTGCATCGCATTGTCTGAGTAGGTGTCATTCTATTCTGGGGGGTGGGGTGGGGCAGGACAGCAAGGGG
GAGGATTGGGAAGTCAATAGCAGGCATGCTGGGGATGCGGTGGGCTCTATGGGCGGCCGTTAATTAAGCT
TTTGTTCCCTTTAGTGAGGGTTAATTGCGCGCTTGGCGTAATCATGGTCATAGCTGTTTCCTGTGTGAAA
TTGTTATCCGCTCACAATTCCACACAACATACGAGCCGGAAGCATAAAGTGTAAAGCCTGGGGTGCCTAA
TGAGTGAGCTAACTCACATTAATTGCGTTGCGCTCACTGCCCGCTTTCCAGTCGGGAAACCTGTCGTGCC
AGCTGCATTAATGAATCGGCCAACGCGCGGGGAGAGGCGGTTTGCGTATTGGGCGCTCTTCCGCTTCCTC
GCTCACTGACTCGCTGCGCTCGGTCGTTCGGCTGCGGCGAGCGGTATCAGCTCACTCAAAGGCGGTAATA
CGGTTATCCACAGAATCAGGGGATAACGCAGGAAAGAACATGTGAGCAAAAGGCCAGCAAAAGGCCAGGA
ACCGTAAAAAGGCCGCGTTGCTGGCGTTTTTCCATAGGCTCCGCCCCCCTGACGAGCATCACAAAAATCG
ACGCTCAAGTCAGAGGTGGCGAAACCCGACAGGACTATAAAGATACCAGGCGTTTCCCCCTGGAAGCTCC
CTCGTGCGCTCTCCTGTTCCGACCCTGCCGCTTACCGGATACCTGTCCGCCTTTCTCCCTTCGGGAAGCG
TGGCGCTTTCTCATAGCTCACGCTGTAGGTATCTCAGTTCGGTGTAGGTCGTTCGCTCCAAGCTGGGCTG
TGTGCACGAACCCCCCGTTCAGCCCGACCGCTGCGCCTTATCCGGTAACTATCGTCTTGAGTCCAACCCG
GTAAGACACGACTTATCGCCACTGGCAGCAGCCACTGGTAACAGGATTAGCAGAGCGAGGTATGTAGGCG
GTGCTACAGAGTTCTTGAAGTGGTGGCCTAACTACGGCTACACTAGAAGGACAGTATTTGGTATCTGCGC
TCTGCTGAAGCCAGTTACCTTCGGAAAAAGAGTTGGTAGCTCTTGATCCGGCAAACAAACCACCGCTGGT
AGCGGTGGTTTTTTTGTTTGCAAGCAGCAGATTACGCGCAGAAAAAAAGGATCTCAAGAAGATCCTTTGA
TCTTTTCTACGGGGTCTGACGCTCAGTGGAACGAAAACTCACGTTAAGGGATTTTGGTCATGAGATTATC
AAAAAGGATCTTCACCTAGATCCTTTTAAATTAAAAATGAAGTTTTAAATCAATCTAAAGTATATATGAG
TAAACTTGGTCTGACAGTTACCAATGCTTAATCAGTGAGGCACCTATCTCAGCGATCTGTCTATTTCGTT
CATCCATAGTTGCCTGACTCCCCGTCGTGTAGATAACTACGATACGGGAGGGCTTACCATCTGGCCCCAG
TGCTGCAATGATACCGCGAGACCCACGCTCACCGGCTCCAGATTTATCAGCAATAAACCAGCCAGCCGGA
AGGGCCGAGCGCAGAAGTGGTCCTGCAACTTTATCCGCCTCCATCCAGTCTATTAATTGTTGCCGGGAAG
CTAGAGTAAGTAGTTCGCCAGTTAATAGTTTGCGCAACGTTGTTGCCATTGCTACAGGCATCGTGGTGTC
ACGCTCGTCGTTTGGTATGGCTTCATTCAGCTCCGGTTCCCAACGATCAAGGCGAGTTACATGATCCCCC
ATGTTGTGCAAAAAAGCGGTTAGCTCCTTCGGTCCTCCGATCGTTGTCAGAAGTAAGTTGGCCGCAGTGT
TATCACTCATGGTTATGGCAGCACTGCATAATTCTCTTACTGTCATGCCATCCGTAAGATGCTTTTCTGT
GACTGGTGAGTACTCAACCAAGTCATTCTGAGAATAGTGTATGCGGCGACCGAGTTGCTCTTGCCCGGCG
TCAATACGGGATAATACCGCGCCACATAGCAGAACTTTAAAAGTGCTCATCATTGGAAAACGTTCTTCGG
GGCGAAAACTCTCAAGGATCTTACCGCTGTTGAGATCCAGTTCGATGTAACCCACTCGTGCACCCAACTG
ATCTTCAGCATCTTTTACTTTCACCAGCGTTTCTGGGTGAGCAAAAACAGGAAGGCAAAATGCCGCAAAA
AAGGGAATAAGGGCGACACGGAAATGTTGAATACTCATACTCTTCCTTTTTCAATATTATTGAAGCATTT
ATCAGGGTTATTGTCTCATGAGCGGATACATATTTGAATGTATTTAGAAAAATAAACAAATAGGGGTTCC
GCGCACATTTCCCCGAAAAGTGCCAC
Features (pLannotate 1.2.2; 33 found; start..end, strand, type, name):
     30..458     -  rep_origin     f1 ori (sequence partly withheld): f1 bacteriophage origin of replication; arrow indicates direction of (+) strand synthesis
    463..618     -  CDS            lacZα (fragment): LacZα fragment of β-galactosidase; lacZ fragment
    626..644     +  promoter       T7 promoter: promoter for bacteriophage T7 RNA polymerase
    658..958     +  enhancer       CMV enhancer: human cytomegalovirus immediate early enhancer
    959..1158    +  promoter       CMV promoter: human cytomegalovirus (CMV) immediate early promoter
   1176..1356    +  LTR            5' LTR (truncated): truncated 5' long terminal repeat (LTR) from HIV-1
   1403..1528    +  misc_feature   HIV-1 Ψ: packaging signal of human immunodeficiency virus type 1
   1512..1850    +  CDS            HIV-1 gag (fragment): gag protein from human immunodeficiency virus 1; gag
   2027..2260    +  misc_feature   RRE: The Rev response element (RRE) of HIV-1 allows for Rev-dependent mRNA export from the nucleus to the cytoplasm.
   2637..2737    +  CDS            Rev (fragment): human immunodeficiency virus 1 (HIV-1) Rev protein; rev; enhances nuclear export of unspliced and incompletely spliced viral mRNAs
   2787..2904    +  misc_feature   cPPT/CTS: central polypurine tract and central termination sequence of HIV-1
   2979..3219    +  promoter       U6 promoter: RNA polymerase III promoter for human U6 snRNA
   3266..3333    +  misc_RNA       tracrRNA (fragment): trans-activating CRISPR RNA for the Streptococcus pyogenes CRISPR/Cas9 system
   3779..3990    +  promoter       EF-1α core promoter: core promoter for human elongation factor EF-1α
   3991..4104    +  intron         EF-1α intron A (fragment): intron upstream of the start codon of human EF-1α
   4734..4937    +  intron         EF-1α intron A: truncated intron upstream of the start codon of human EF-1α
   4971..5666    +  CDS            TagBFP: TagBFP is a basic (constitutively fluorescent) blue fluorescent protein published in 2008, derived from Entacmaea quadricolor. It is reported to be a very rapidly-maturing monomer with very low acid sensitivity.
   5739..6335    +  CDS            PuroR (fragment): puromycin N-acetyltransferase; pac from Streptomyces; confers resistance to puromycin
   6528..8129    +  CDS            Cas9(N): N-terminal portion of Streptococcus pyogenes Cas9 (Zetsche et al., 2015)
   8130..10628   +  CDS            Cas9(C): C-terminal portion of Streptococcus pyogenes Cas9 (Zetsche et al., 2015)
  10629..10676   +  CDS            nucleoplasmin NLS: bipartite nuclear localization signal from nucleoplasmin
  10688..11274   +  misc_feature   WPRE: woodchuck hepatitis virus posttranscriptional regulatory element
  11268..11414   +  CDS            nef (fragment): NEF_HV1LA - Experimental evidence at protein level: Swiss-Prot protein existence level 1. Extracellular Nef protein targets CD4(+) T-lymphocytes for apoptosis by interacting with CXCR4 surface receptors. From Human immunodeficiency virus type 1 group M subtype B (isolate Lai) (HIV-1).
  11422..11600   +  LTR            5' LTR (truncated): truncated 5' long terminal repeat (LTR) from HIV-1
  11626..11737   +  polyA_signal   bGH poly(A) signal: bovine growth hormone polyadenylation signal
  11876..11894   -  promoter       T3 promoter: promoter for bacteriophage T3 RNA polymerase
  11937..11959   -  protein_bind   lac operator (fragment): The lac repressor binds to the lac operator to inhibit transcription in E. coli. This inhibition can be relieved by adding lactose or isopropyl-β-D-thiogalactopyranoside (IPTG). lac repressor encoded by lacI
  11963..11993   -  promoter       lac promoter: promoter for the E. coli lac operon
  12008..12029   -  protein_bind   CAP binding site: CAP binding activates transcription in the presence of cAMP. E. coli catabolite activator protein
  12042..12134   -  CDS            lacI (fragment): lac repressor; lacI; The lac repressor binds to the lac operator to inhibit transcription in E. coli. This inhibition can be relieved by adding lactose or isopropyl-β-D-thiogalactopyranoside (IPTG).
  12317..12905   -  rep_origin     ori: high-copy-number ColE1/pMB1/pBR322/pUC origin of replication
  13076..13936   -  CDS            AmpR: β-lactamase; bla; confers resistance to ampicillin, carbenicillin, and related antibiotics
  13937..14041   -  promoter       AmpR promoter: bla
