>Addgene plasmid #117134 | pKLV2-U6(gCD44v2)-EF1a-BFP-Puro-Cas9(FZ) | addgene full sequence | sequence record 226805 | Addgene NGS Result
ACCCCGGGCTGGGCTGAGACCCGCAGAGGAAGACGCTCTAGGGATTTGTCCCGGACTAGCGAGATGGCAA
GGCTGAGGACGGGAGGCTGATTGAGAGGCGAAGGTACACCCTAATCTCAATACAACCTTTGGAGCTAAGC
CAGCAATGGTAGAGGGAAGATTCTGCACGTCCCTTCCAGGCGGCCTCCCCGTCACCACCCCCCCCAACCC
GCCCCGACCGGAGCTGAGAGTAATTCATACAAAAGGACTCGCCCCTGCCTTGGGGAATCCCAGGGACCGT
CGTTAAACTCCCACTAACGTAGAACCCAGAGATCGCTGCGTTCCCGCCCCCTCACCCGCCCGCTCTCGTC
ATCACTGAGGTGGAGAAGAGCATGCGTGAGGCTCCGGTGCCCGTCAGTGGGCAGAGCGCACATCGCCCAC
AGTCCCCGAGAAGTTGGGGGGAGGGGTCGGCAATTGAACCGGTGCCTAGAGAAAGTGGCGCGGGGTAAAC
TGGGAAAGTGATGTCGTGTACTGGCTCCGCCTTTTTCCCGAGGGTGGGGGAGAACCGTATATAAGTGCAG
TAGTCGCCGTGAACGTTCTTTTTCGCAACGGGTTTGCCGCCAGAACACAGGTAAGTGCCGTGTGTGGTTC
CCGCGGGCCTGGCCTCTTTACGGGTTATGGCCCTTGCGTGCCTTGAATTACTTCCACGCCCCTGGCTGCA
GTACGTGATTCTTGATCCCGAGCTTCGGGTTGGAAGTGGGTGGGAGAGTTCGAGGCCTTGCGCTTAAGGA
GCCCCTTCGCCTCGTGCTTGAGTTGAGGCCTGGCCTGGGCGCTGGGGCCGCCGCGTGCGAATCTGGTGGC
ACCTTCGCGCCTGTCTCGCTGCTTTCGATAAGTCTCTAGCCATTTAAAATTTTTGATGACCTGCTGCGAC
GCTTTTTTTCTGGCAAGATAGTCTTGTAAATGCGGGCCAAGATCTGCACACTGGTATTTCGGTTTTTGGG
GCCGCGGGCGGCGACGGGGCCCGTGCGTCCCAGCGCACATGTTCGGCGAGGCGGGGCCTGCGAGCGCGGC
CACCGAGAATCGGACGGGGGTAGTCTCAAGCTGGCCGGCCTGCTCTGGTGCCTGGCCTCGCGCCGCCGTG
TATCGCCCCGCCCTGGGCGGCAAGGCTGGCCCGGTCGGCACCAGTTGCGTGAGCGGAAAGATGGCCGCTT
CCCGGCCCTGCTGCAGGGAGCTCAAAATGGAGGACGCGGCGCTCGGGAGAGCGGGCGGGTGAGTCACCCA
CACAAAGGAAAAGGGCCTTTCCGTCCTCAGCCGTCGCTTCATGTGACTCCACGGAGTACCGGGCGCCGTC
CAGGCACCTCGATTAGTTCTCGAGCTTTTGGAGTACGTCGTCTTTAGGTTGGGGGGAGGGGTTTTATGCG
ATGGAGTTTCCCCACACTGAGTGGGTGGAGACTGAAGTTAGGCCAGCTTGGCACTTGATGTAATTCTCCT
TGGAATTTGCCCTTTTTGAGTTTGGATCTTGGTTCATTCTCAAGCCTCAGACAGTGGTTCAAAGTTTTTT
TCTTCCATTTCAGGTGTCGTGGAAGCTTGGCGCGCCACCATGGGCAGCGAGCTGATTAAGGAGAACATGC
ACATGAAGCTGTACATGGAGGGCACCGTGGACAACCATCACTTCAAGTGCACATCCGAGGGCGAAGGCAA
GCCCTACGAGGGCACCCAGACCATGAGAATCAAGGTGGTCGAGGGCGGCCCTCTCCCCTTCGCCTTCGAC
ATCCTGGCTACTAGCTTCCTCTACGGCAGCAAGACCTTCATCAACCACACCCAGGGCATCCCCGACTTCT
TCAAGCAGTCCTTCCCTGAGGGCTTCACATGGGAGAGAGTCACCACATACGAGGACGGGGGCGTGCTGAC
CGCTACCCAGGACACCAGCCTCCAGGACGGCTGCCTCATCTACAACGTCAAGATCAGAGGGGTGAACTTC
ACATCCAACGGCCCTGTGATGCAGAAGAAAACACTCGGCTGGGAGGCCTTCACCGAGACCCTGTACCCCG
CTGACGGCGGCCTGGAAGGCAGAAACGACATGGCCCTGAAGCTCGTGGGCGGGAGCCATCTGATCGCAAA
CATCAAGACCACATATAGATCCAAGAAACCCGCTAAGAACCTCAAGATGCCTGGCGTCTACTATGTGGAC
TACAGACTGGAAAGAATCAAGGAGGCCAACAACGAGACCTACGTCGAGCAGCACGAGGTGGCAGTGGCCA
GATACTGCGACCTCCCTAGCAAACTGGGGCACAAGCTTAATGGAGGGGGCAGCGGCGGGGAAGGAAGGGG
CTCCCTGCTCACCTGCGGCGACGTGGAAGAGAACCCCGGACCTATGACCGAGTACAAGCCCACGGTGCGC
CTCGCCACCCGCGACGACGTCCCCAGGGCCGTACGCACCCTCGCCGCCGCGTTCGCCGACTACCCCGCCA
CGCGCCACACCGTCGATCCGGACCGCCACATCGAGCGGGTCACCGAGCTGCAAGAACTCTTCCTCACGCG
CGTCGGGCTCGACATCGGCAAGGTGTGGGTCGCGGACGACGGCGCCGCGGTGGCGGTCTGGACCACGCCG
GAGAGCGTCGAAGCGGGGGCGGTGTTCGCCGAGATCGGCCCGCGCATGGCCGAGTTGAGCGGTTCCCGGC
TGGCCGCGCAGCAACAGATGGAAGGCCTCCTGGCGCCGCACCGGCCCAAGGAGCCCGCGTGGTTCCTGGC
CACCGTCGGCGTGTCGCCCGACCACCAGGGCAAGGGTCTGGGCAGCGCCGTCGTGCTCCCCGGAGTGGAG
GCGGCCGAGCGCGCCGGGGTGCCCGCCTTCCTGGAGACCTCCGCGCCCCGCAACCTCCCCTTCTACGAGC
GGCTCGGCTTCACCGTCACCGCCGACGTCGAGGTGCCCGAAGGACCGCGCACCTGGTGCATGACCCGCAA
GCCCGGTGCCGGCGGCGGGTCCGGAGGAGAGGGCAGAGGAAGTCTCCTAACATGCGGTGACGTGGAGGAG
AATCCTGGCCCAATGGACTATAAGGACCACGACGGAGACTACAAGGATCATGATATTGATTACAAAGACG
ATGACGATAAGATGGCCCCAAAGAAGAAGCGGAAGGTCGGTATCCACGGAGTCCCAGCAGCCGACAAGAA
GTACAGCATCGGCCTGGACATCGGCACCAACTCTGTGGGCTGGGCCGTGATCACCGACGAGTACAAGGTG
CCCAGCAAGAAATTCAAGGTGCTGGGCAACACCGACCGGCACAGCATCAAGAAGAACCTGATCGGAGCCC
TGCTGTTCGACAGCGGCGAAACAGCCGAGGCCACCCGGCTGAAGAGAACCGCCAGAAGAAGATACACCAG
ACGGAAGAACCGGATCTGCTATCTGCAAGAGATCTTCAGCAACGAGATGGCCAAGGTGGACGACAGCTTC
TTCCACAGACTGGAAGAGTCCTTCCTGGTGGAAGAGGATAAGAAGCACGAGCGGCACCCCATCTTCGGCA
ACATCGTGGACGAGGTGGCCTACCACGAGAAGTACCCCACCATCTACCACCTGAGAAAGAAACTGGTGGA
CAGCACCGACAAGGCCGACCTGCGGCTGATCTATCTGGCCCTGGCCCACATGATCAAGTTCCGGGGCCAC
TTCCTGATCGAGGGCGACCTGAACCCCGACAACAGCGACGTGGACAAGCTGTTCATCCAGCTGGTGCAGA
CCTACAACCAGCTGTTCGAGGAAAACCCCATCAACGCCAGCGGCGTGGACGCCAAGGCCATCCTGTCTGC
CAGACTGAGCAAGAGCAGACGGCTGGAAAATCTGATCGCCCAGCTGCCCGGCGAGAAGAAGAATGGCCTG
TTCGGAAACCTGATTGCCCTGAGCCTGGGCCTGACCCCCAACTTCAAGAGCAACTTCGACCTGGCCGAGG
ATGCCAAACTGCAGCTGAGCAAGGACACCTACGACGACGACCTGGACAACCTGCTGGCCCAGATCGGCGA
CCAGTACGCCGACCTGTTTCTGGCCGCCAAGAACCTGTCCGACGCCATCCTGCTGAGCGACATCCTGAGA
GTGAACACCGAGATCACCAAGGCCCCCCTGAGCGCCTCTATGATCAAGAGATACGACGAGCACCACCAGG
ACCTGACCCTGCTGAAAGCTCTCGTGCGGCAGCAGCTGCCTGAGAAGTACAAAGAGATTTTCTTCGACCA
GAGCAAGAACGGCTACGCCGGCTACATTGACGGCGGAGCCAGCCAGGAAGAGTTCTACAAGTTCATCAAG
CCCATCCTGGAAAAGATGGACGGCACCGAGGAACTGCTCGTGAAGCTGAACAGAGAGGACCTGCTGCGGA
AGCAGCGGACCTTCGACAACGGCAGCATCCCCCACCAGATCCACCTGGGAGAGCTGCACGCCATTCTGCG
GCGGCAGGAAGATTTTTACCCATTCCTGAAGGACAACCGGGAAAAGATCGAGAAGATCCTGACCTTCCGC
ATCCCCTACTACGTGGGCCCTCTGGCCAGGGGAAACAGCAGATTCGCCTGGATGACCAGAAAGAGCGAGG
AAACCATCACCCCCTGGAACTTCGAGGAAGTGGTGGACAAGGGCGCTTCCGCCCAGAGCTTCATCGAGCG
GATGACCAACTTCGATAAGAACCTGCCCAACGAGAAGGTGCTGCCCAAGCACAGCCTGCTGTACGAGTAC
TTCACCGTGTATAACGAGCTGACCAAAGTGAAATACGTGACCGAGGGAATGAGAAAGCCCGCCTTCCTGA
GCGGCGAGCAGAAAAAGGCCATCGTGGACCTGCTGTTCAAGACCAACCGGAAAGTGACCGTGAAGCAGCT
GAAAGAGGACTACTTCAAGAAAATCGAGTGCTTCGACTCCGTGGAAATCTCCGGCGTGGAAGATCGGTTC
AACGCCTCCCTGGGCACATACCACGATCTGCTGAAAATTATCAAGGACAAGGACTTCCTGGACAATGAGG
AAAACGAGGACATTCTGGAAGATATCGTGCTGACCCTGACACTGTTTGAGGACAGAGAGATGATCGAGGA
ACGGCTGAAAACCTATGCCCACCTGTTCGACGACAAAGTGATGAAGCAGCTGAAGCGGCGGAGATACACC
GGCTGGGGCAGGCTGAGCCGGAAGCTGATCAACGGCATCCGGGACAAGCAGTCCGGCAAGACAATCCTGG
ATTTCCTGAAGTCCGACGGCTTCGCCAACAGAAACTTCATGCAGCTGATCCACGACGACAGCCTGACCTT
TAAAGAGGACATCCAGAAAGCCCAGGTGTCCGGCCAGGGCGATAGCCTGCACGAGCACATTGCCAATCTG
GCCGGCAGCCCCGCCATTAAGAAGGGCATCCTGCAGACAGTGAAGGTGGTGGACGAGCTCGTGAAAGTGA
TGGGCCGGCACAAGCCCGAGAACATCGTGATCGAAATGGCCAGAGAGAACCAGACCACCCAGAAGGGACA
GAAGAACAGCCGCGAGAGAATGAAGCGGATCGAAGAGGGCATCAAAGAGCTGGGCAGCCAGATCCTGAAA
GAACACCCCGTGGAAAACACCCAGCTGCAGAACGAGAAGCTGTACCTGTACTACCTGCAGAATGGGCGGG
ATATGTACGTGGACCAGGAACTGGACATCAACCGGCTGTCCGACTACGATGTGGACCATATCGTGCCTCA
GAGCTTTCTGAAGGACGACTCCATCGACAACAAGGTGCTGACCAGAAGCGACAAGAACCGGGGCAAGAGC
GACAACGTGCCCTCCGAAGAGGTCGTGAAGAAGATGAAGAACTACTGGCGGCAGCTGCTGAACGCCAAGC
TGATTACCCAGAGAAAGTTCGACAATCTGACCAAGGCCGAGAGAGGCGGCCTGAGCGAACTGGATAAGGC
CGGCTTCATCAAGAGACAGCTGGTGGAAACCCGGCAGATCACAAAGCACGTGGCACAGATCCTGGACTCC
CGGATGAACACTAAGTACGACGAGAATGACAAGCTGATCCGGGAAGTGAAAGTGATCACCCTGAAGTCCA
AGCTGGTGTCCGATTTCCGGAAGGATTTCCAGTTTTACAAAGTGCGCGAGATCAACAACTACCACCACGC
CCACGACGCCTACCTGAACGCCGTCGTGGGAACCGCCCTGATCAAAAAGTACCCTAAGCTGGAAAGCGAG
TTCGTGTACGGCGACTACAAGGTGTACGACGTGCGGAAGATGATCGCCAAGAGCGAGCAGGAAATCGGCA
AGGCTACCGCCAAGTACTTCTTCTACAGCAACATCATGAACTTTTTCAAGACCGAGATTACCCTGGCCAA
CGGCGAGATCCGGAAGCGGCCTCTGATCGAGACAAACGGCGAAACCGGGGAGATCGTGTGGGATAAGGGC
CGGGATTTTGCCACCGTGCGGAAAGTGCTGAGCATGCCCCAAGTGAATATCGTGAAAAAGACCGAGGTGC
AGACAGGCGGCTTCAGCAAAGAGTCTATCCTGCCCAAGAGGAACAGCGATAAGCTGATCGCCAGAAAGAA
GGACTGGGACCCTAAGAAGTACGGCGGCTTCGACAGCCCCACCGTGGCCTATTCTGTGCTGGTGGTGGCC
AAAGTGGAAAAGGGCAAGTCCAAGAAACTGAAGAGTGTGAAAGAGCTGCTGGGGATCACCATCATGGAAA
GAAGCAGCTTCGAGAAGAATCCCATCGACTTTCTGGAAGCCAAGGGCTACAAAGAAGTGAAAAAGGACCT
GATCATCAAGCTGCCTAAGTACTCCCTGTTCGAGCTGGAAAACGGCCGGAAGAGAATGCTGGCCTCTGCC
GGCGAACTGCAGAAGGGAAACGAACTGGCCCTGCCCTCCAAATATGTGAACTTCCTGTACCTGGCCAGCC
ACTATGAGAAGCTGAAGGGCTCCCCCGAGGATAATGAGCAGAAACAGCTGTTTGTGGAACAGCACAAGCA
CTACCTGGACGAGATCATCGAGCAGATCAGCGAGTTCTCCAAGAGAGTGATCCTGGCCGACGCTAATCTG
GACAAAGTGCTGTCCGCCTACAACAAGCACCGGGATAAGCCCATCAGAGAGCAGGCCGAGAATATCATCC
ACCTGTTTACCCTGACCAATCTGGGAGCCCCTGCCGCCTTCAAGTACTTTGACACCACCATCGACCGGAA
GAGGTACACCAGCACCAAAGAGGTGCTGGACGCCACCCTGATCCACCAGAGCATCACCGGCCTGTACGAG
ACACGGATCGACCTGTCTCAGCTGGGAGGCGACAAAAGGCCGGCGGCCACGAAAAAGGCCGGCCAGGCAA
AAAAGAAAAAGTAAGCGGCCGCTCAACCTCTGGATTACAAAATTTGTGAAAGATTGACTGGTATTCTTAA
CTATGTTGCTCCTTTTACGCTATGTGGATACGCTGCTTTAATGCCTTTGTATCATGCTATTGCTTCCCGT
ATGGCTTTCATTTTCTCCTCCTTGTATAAATCCTGGTTGCTGTCTCTTTATGAGGAGTTGTGGCCCGTTG
TCAGGCAACGTGGCGTGGTGTGCACTGTGTTTGCTGACGCAACCCCCACTGGTTGGGGCATTGCCACCAC
CTGTCAGCTCCTTTCCGGGACTTTCGCTTTCCCCCTCCCTATTGCCACGGCGGAACTCATCGCCGCCTGC
CTTGCCCGCTGCTGGACAGGGGCTCGGCTGTTGGGCACTGACAATTCCGTGGTGTTGTCGGGGAAATCAT
CGTCCTTTCCTTGGCTGCTCGCCTGTGTTGCCACCTGGATTCTGCGCGGGACGTCCTTCTGCTACGTCCC
TTCGGCCCTCAATCCAGCGGACCTTCCTTCCCGCGGCCTGCTGCCGGCTCTGCGGCCTCTTCCGCGTCTT
CGCCTTCGCCCTCAGACGAGTCGGATCTCCCTTTGGGCCGCCTCCCCGCAGGTACCTTTAAGACCAATGA
CTTACAAGGCAGCTGTAGATCTTAGCCACTTTTTAAAAGAAAAGGGGGGACTGGAAGGGCTAATTCACTC
CCAAAGAAGTCAAGATCTGCTTTTTGCCTGTACTGGGTCTCTCTGGTTAGACCAGAGTCTCTCTGGTTAG
ACCAGATCTGAGCCTGGGAGCTCTCTGGCTAACTAGGGAACCCACTGCTTAAGCCTCAATAAAGCTTGCC
TTGAGTGCTTCAAGTAGTGTGTGCCCGTCTGTTGTGTGACTCTGGTAACTAGAGATCCCTCAGACCCTTT
TAGTCAGTGTGGAAAATCTCTAGCAGTTTAAACCCGCTGATCAGCCTCGACTGTGCCTTCTAGTTGCCAG
CCATCTGTTGTTTGCCCCTCCCCCGTGCCTTCCTTGACCCTGGAAGGTGCCACTCCCACTGTCCTTTCCT
AATAAAATGAGGAAATTGCATCGCATTGTCTGAGTAGGTGTCATTCTATTCTGGGGGGTGGGGTGGGGCA
GGACAGCAAGGGGGAGGATTGGGAAGTCAATAGCAGGCATGCTGGGGATGCGGTGGGCTCTATGGGCGGC
CGTTAATTAAGCTTTTGTTCCCTTTAGTGAGGGTTAATTGCGCGCTTGGCGTAATCATGGTCATAGCTGT
TTCCTGTGTGAAATTGTTATCCGCTCACAATTCCACACAACATACGAGCCGGGAGCATAAAGTGTAAAGC
CTGGGGTGCCTAATGAGTGAGCTAACTCACATTAATTGCGTTGCGCTCACTGCCCGCTTTCCAGTCGGGA
AACCTGTCGTGCCAGCTGCATTAATGAATCGGCCAACGCGCGGGGAGAGGCGGTTTGCGTATTGGGCGCT
CTTCCGCTTCCTCGCTCACTGACTCGCTGCGCTCGGTCGTTCGGCTGCGGCGAGCGGTATCAGCTCACTC
AAAGGCGGTAATACGGTTATCCACAGAATCAGGGGATAACGCAGGAAAGAACATGTGAGCAAAAGGCCAG
CAAAAGGCCAGGAACCGTAAAAAGGCCGCGTTGCTGGCGTTTTTCCATAGGCTCCGCCCCCCTGACGAGC
ATCACAAAAATCGACGCTCAAGTCAGAGGTGGCGAAACCCGACAGGACTATAAAGATACCAGGCGTTTCC
CCCTGGAAGCTCCCTCGTGCGCTCTCCTGTTCCGACCCTGCCGCTTACCGGATACCTGTCCGCCTTTCTC
CCTTCGGGAAGCGTGGCGCTTTCTCATAGCTCACGCTGTAGGTATCTCAGTTCGGTGTAGGTCGTTCGCT
CCAAGCTGGGCTGTGTGCACGAACCCCCCGTTCAGCCCGACCGCTGCGCCTTATCCGGTAACTATCGTCT
TGAGTCCAACCCGGTAAGACACGACTTATCGCCACTGGCAGCAGCCACTGGTAACAGGATTAGCAGAGCG
AGGTATGTAGGCGGTGCTACAGAGTTCTTGAAGTGGTGGCCTAACTACGGCTACACTAGAAGAACAGTAT
TTGGTATCTGCGCTCTGCTGAAGCCAGTTACCTTCGGAAAAAGAGTTGGTAGCTCTTGATCCGGCAAACA
AACCACCGCTGGTAGCGGTGGTTTTTTTGTTTGCAAGCAGCAGATTACGCGCAGAAAAAAAGGATCTCAA
GAAGATCCTTTGATCTTTTCTACGGGGTCTGACGCTCAGTGGAACGAAAACTCACGTTAAGGGATTTTGG
TCATGAGATTATCAAAAAGGATCTTCACCTAGATCCTTTTAAATTAAAAATGAAGTTTTAAATCAATCTA
AAGTATATATGAGTAAACTTGGTCTGACAGTTACCAATGCTTAATCAGTGAGGCACCTATCTCAGCGATC
TGTCTATTTCGTTCATCCATAGTTGCCTGACTCCCCGTCGTGTAGATAACTACGATACGGGAGGGCTTAC
CATCTGGCCCCAGTGCTGCAATGATACCGCGAGACCCACGCTCACCGGCTCCAGATTTATCAGCAATAAA
CCAGCCAGCCGGAAGGGCCGAGCGCAGAAGTGGTCCTGCAACTTTATCCGCCTCCATCCAGTCTATTAAT
TGTTGCCGGGAAGCTAGAGTAAGTAGTTCGCCAGTTAATAGTTTGCGCAACGTTGTTGCCATTGCTACAG
GCATCGTGGTGTCACGCTCGTCGTTTGGTATGGCTTCATTCAGCTCCGGTTCCCAACGATCAAGGCGAGT
TACATGATCCCCCATGTTGTGCAAAAAAGCGGTTAGCTCCTTCGGTCCTCCGATCGTTGTCAGAAGTAAG
TTGGCCGCAGTGTTATCACTCATGGTTATGGCAGCACTGCATAATTCTCTTACTGTCATGCCATCCGTAA
GATGCTTTTCTGTGACTGGTGAGTACTCAACCAAGTCATTCTGAGAATAGTGTATGCGGCGACCGAGTTG
CTCTTGCCCGGCGTCAATACGGGATAATACCGCGCCACATAGCAGAACTTTAAAAGTGCTCATCATTGGA
AAACGTTCTTCGGGGCGAAAACTCTCAAGGATCTTACCGCTGTTGAGATCCAGTTCGATGTAACCCACTC
GTGCACCCAACTGATCTTCAGCATCTTTTACTTTCACCAGCGTTTCTGGGTGAGCAAAAACAGGAAGGCA
AAATGCCGCAAAAAAGGGAATAAGGGCGACACGGAAATGTTGAATACTCATACTCTTCCTTTTTCAATAT
TATTGAAGCATTTATCAGGGTTATTGTCTCATGAGCGGATACATATTTGAATGTATTTAGAAAAATAAAC
AAATAGGGGTTCCGCGCACATTTCCCCGAAAAGTGCCACCTAAATTGTAAGCGTTAATATTTTGTTAAAA
TTCGCGTTAAATTTTTGTTAAATCAGCTCATTTTTTAACCAATAGGCCGAAATCGGCAAAATCCCTTATA
AATCAAAAGAATAGACCGAGATAGGGT
[37 nt withheld, positions 10808-10844]
AAAGAACGTGGACTCCAACGTCAAAGG
[49 nt withheld, positions 10872-10920]
T
[91 nt withheld, positions 10922-11012]
G
[124 nt withheld, positions 11014-11137]
CCCATTCGCCATTCAGGCTGCGCAACTGTTGGGAAGGGCGATCGGTGCGGGCCTCTTCGCTATTACGCCA
GCTGGCGAAAGGGGGATGTGCTGCAAGGCGATTAAGTTGGGTAACGCCAGGGTTTTCCCAGTCACGACGT
TGTAAAACGACGGCCAGTGAGCGCGCGTAATACGACTCACTATAGGGCGAATTGACTAGTACATAACTTA
CGGTAAATGGCCCGCCTGGCTGACCGCCCAACGACCCCCGCCCATTGACGTCAATAATGACGTATGTTCC
CATAGTAACGCCAATAGGGACTTTCCATTGACGTCAATGGGTGGAGTATTTACGGTAAACTGCCCACTTG
GCAGTACATCAAGTGTATCATATGCCAAGTACGCCCCCTATTGACGTCAATGACGGTAAATGGCCCGCCT
GGCATTATGCCCAGTACATGACCTTATGGGACTTTCCTACTTGGCAGTACATCTACGTATTAGTCATCGC
TATTACCATGGTGATGCGGTTTTGGCAGTACATCAATGGGCGTGGATAGCGGTTTGACTCACGGGGATTT
CCAAGTCTCCACCCCATTGACGTCAATGGGAGTTTGTTTTGGCACCAAAATCAACGGGACTTTCCAAAAT
GTCGTAACAACTCCGCCCCATTGACGCAAATGGGCGGTAGGCGTGTACGGTGGGAGGTCTATATAAGCAG
CGCGTTTTGCCTGTACTGGGTCTCTCTGGTTAGACCAGATCTGAGCCTGGGAGCTCTCTGGCTAACTAGG
GAACCCACTGCTTAAGCCTCAATAAAGCTTGCCTTGAGTGCTTCAAGTAGTGTGTGCCCGTCTGTTGTGT
GACTCTGGTAACTAGAGATCCCTCAGACCCTTTTAGTCAGTGTGGAAAATCTCTAGCAGTGGCGCCCGAA
CAGGGACTTGAAAGCGAAAGGGAAACCAGAGGAGCTCTCTCGACGCAGGACTCGGCTTGCTGAAGCGCGC
ACGGCAAGAGGCGAGGGGCGGCGACTGGTGAGTACGCCAAAAATTTTGACTAGCGGAGGCTAGAAGGAGA
GAGATGGGTGCGAGAGCGTCAGTATTAAGCGGGGGAGAATTAGATCGCGATGGGAAAAAATTCGGTTAAG
GCCAGGGGGAAAGAAAAAATATAAATTAAAACATATAGTATGGGCAAGCAGGGAGCTAGAACGATTCGCA
GTTAATCCTGGCCTGTTAGAAACATCAGAAGGCTGTAGACAAATACTGGGACAGCTACAACCATCCCTTC
AGACAGGATCAGAAGAACTTAGATCATTATATAATACAGTAGCAACCCTCTATTGTGTGCATCAAAGGAT
AGAGATAAAAGACACCAAGGAAGCTTTAGACAAGATAGAGGAAGAGCAAAACAAAAGTAAGACCACCGCA
CAGCAAGCGGCCGGCCGCGCTGATCTTCAGACCTGGAGGAGGAGATATGAGGGACAATTGGAGAAGTGAA
TTATATAAATATAAAGTAGTAAAAATTGAACCATTAGGAGTAGCACCCACCAAGGCAAAGAGAAGAGTGG
TGCAGAGAGAAAAAAGAGCAGTGGGAATAGGAGCTTTGTTCCTTGGGTTCTTGGGAGCAGCAGGAAGCAC
TATGGGCGCAGCGTCAATGACGCTGACGGTACAGGCCAGACAATTATTGTCTGGTATAGTGCAGCAGCAG
AACAATTTGCTGAGGGCTATTGAGGCGCAACAGCATCTGTTGCAACTCACAGTCTGGGGCATCAAGCAGC
TCCAGGCAAGAATCCTGGCTGTGGAAAGATACCTAAAGGATCAACAGCTCCTGGGGATTTGGGGTTGCTC
TGGAAAACTCATTTGCACCACTGCTGTGCCTTGGAATGCTAGTTGGAGTAATAAATCTCTGGAACAGATT
TGGAATCACACGACCTGGATGGAGTGGGACAGAGAAATTAACAATTACACAAGCTTAATACACTCCTTAA
TTGAAGAATCGCAAAACCAGCAAGAAAAGAATGAACAAGAATTATTGGAATTAGATAAATGGGCAAGTTT
GTGGAATTGGTTTAACATAACAAATTGGCTGTGGTATATAAAATTATTCATAATGATAGTAGGAGGCTTG
GTAGGTTTAAGAATAGTTTTTGCTGTACTTTCTATAGTGAATAGAGTTAGGCAGGGATATTCACCATTAT
CGTTTCAGACCCACCTCCCAACCCCGAGGGGACCCGACAGGCCCGAAGGAATAGAAGAAGAAGGTGGAGA
GAGAGACAGAGACAGATCCATTCGATTAGTGAACGGATCGGCACTGCGTGCGCCAATTCTGCAGACAAAT
GGCAGTATTCATCCACAATTTTAAAAGAAAAGGGGGGATTGGGGGGTACAGTGCAGGGGAAAGAATAGTA
GACATAATAGCAACAGACATACAAACTAAAGAATTACAAAAACAAATTACAAAAATTCAAAATTTTCGGG
TTTATTACAGGGACAGCAGAGATCCAGTTTGGTTAGTACCGGGCCCTACGCGTCCAAGGTCGGGCAGGAA
GAGGGCCTATTTCCCATGATTCCTTCATATTTGCATATACGATACAAGGCTGTTAGAGAGATAATTAGAA
TTAATTTGACTGTAAACACAAAGATATTAGTACAAAATACGTGACGTAGAAAGTAATAATTTCTTGGGTA
GTTTGCAGTTTTAAAATTATGTTTTAAAATGGACTATCATATGCTTACCGTAACTTGAAAGTATTTCGAT
TTCTTGGCTTTATATATCTTGTGGAAAGGACGAAACACCGGGAGGTGTTGGACGTGACGGTTTAAGAGCT
ATGCTGGAAACAGCATAGCAAGTTTAAATAAGGCTAGTCCGTTATCAACTTGAAAAAGTGGCACCGAGTC
GGTGCTTTTTTTACGCGTGAGGGGCGCGGAAGCCGGGGCGGAGGAGGAGCCA
Features (pLannotate 1.2.2; 32 found; start..end, strand, type, name):
    399..610     +  promoter       EF-1α core promoter: core promoter for human elongation factor EF-1α
    611..1553    +  intron         EF-1α intron A: intron upstream of the start codon of human EF-1α
   1586..2281    +  CDS            TagBFP: TagBFP is a basic (constitutively fluorescent) blue fluorescent protein published in 2008, derived from Entacmaea quadricolor. It is reported to be a very rapidly-maturing monomer with very low acid sensitivity.
   2354..2950    +  CDS            PuroR (fragment): puromycin N-acetyltransferase; pac from Streptomyces; confers resistance to puromycin
   3143..4744    +  CDS            Cas9(N): N-terminal portion of Streptococcus pyogenes Cas9 (Zetsche et al., 2015)
   4745..7243    +  CDS            Cas9(C): C-terminal portion of Streptococcus pyogenes Cas9 (Zetsche et al., 2015)
   7244..7291    +  CDS            nucleoplasmin NLS: bipartite nuclear localization signal from nucleoplasmin
   7303..7889    +  misc_feature   WPRE: woodchuck hepatitis virus posttranscriptional regulatory element
   7883..8029    +  CDS            nef (fragment): NEF_HV1LA - Experimental evidence at protein level: Swiss-Prot protein existence level 1. Extracellular Nef protein targets CD4(+) T-lymphocytes for apoptosis by interacting with CXCR4 surface receptors. From Human immunodeficiency virus type 1 group M subtype B (isolate Lai) (HIV-1).
   8037..8215    +  LTR            5' LTR (truncated): truncated 5' long terminal repeat (LTR) from HIV-1
   8241..8352    +  polyA_signal   bGH poly(A) signal: bovine growth hormone polyadenylation signal
   8491..8509    -  promoter       T3 promoter: promoter for bacteriophage T3 RNA polymerase
   8552..8574    -  protein_bind   lac operator (fragment): The lac repressor binds to the lac operator to inhibit transcription in E. coli. This inhibition can be relieved by adding lactose or isopropyl-β-D-thiogalactopyranoside (IPTG). lac repressor encoded by lacI
   8578..8608    -  promoter       lac promoter: promoter for the E. coli lac operon
   8623..8644    -  protein_bind   CAP binding site: CAP binding activates transcription in the presence of cAMP. E. coli catabolite activator protein
   8657..8749    -  CDS            lacI (fragment): lac repressor; lacI; The lac repressor binds to the lac operator to inhibit transcription in E. coli. This inhibition can be relieved by adding lactose or isopropyl-β-D-thiogalactopyranoside (IPTG).
   8932..9520    -  rep_origin     ori: high-copy-number ColE1/pMB1/pBR322/pUC origin of replication
   9691..10551   -  CDS            AmpR: β-lactamase; bla; confers resistance to ampicillin, carbenicillin, and related antibiotics
  10552..10656   -  promoter       AmpR promoter: bla
  10709..11137   -  rep_origin     f1 ori (sequence partly withheld): f1 bacteriophage origin of replication; arrow indicates direction of (+) strand synthesis
  11142..11297   -  CDS            lacZα (fragment): LacZα fragment of β-galactosidase; lacZ fragment
  11305..11323   +  promoter       T7 promoter: promoter for bacteriophage T7 RNA polymerase
  11337..11637   +  enhancer       CMV enhancer: human cytomegalovirus immediate early enhancer
  11638..11837   +  promoter       CMV promoter: human cytomegalovirus (CMV) immediate early promoter
  11855..12035   +  LTR            5' LTR (truncated): truncated 5' long terminal repeat (LTR) from HIV-1
  12082..12207   +  misc_feature   HIV-1 Ψ: packaging signal of human immunodeficiency virus type 1
  12191..12529   +  CDS            HIV-1 gag (fragment): gag protein from human immunodeficiency virus 1; gag
  12706..12939   +  misc_feature   RRE: The Rev response element (RRE) of HIV-1 allows for Rev-dependent mRNA export from the nucleus to the cytoplasm.
  13316..13416   +  CDS            Rev (fragment): human immunodeficiency virus 1 (HIV-1) Rev protein; rev; enhances nuclear export of unspliced and incompletely spliced viral mRNAs
  13466..13583   +  misc_feature   cPPT/CTS: central polypurine tract and central termination sequence of HIV-1
  13658..13898   +  promoter       U6 promoter: RNA polymerase III promoter for human U6 snRNA
  13945..14012   +  misc_RNA       tracrRNA (fragment): trans-activating CRISPR RNA for the Streptococcus pyogenes CRISPR/Cas9 system
