[The description below was written by a language model from this plasmid's Addgene catalogue record and pLannotate feature annotations shown in this document.]
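Description:
pKLV2-U6(gCD44v2)-EF1a-BFP-Puro-Cas9(FZ) is an all-in-one lentiviral CRISPR vector of about 14 kb that delivers both Streptococcus pyogenes Cas9 and a single guide RNA directed against Cd44. It is maintained in E. coli as a high-copy plasmid through a ColE1/pUC-type origin with ampicillin selection, and it also carries an f1 origin and remnants of a lacZα/lac promoter cloning region flanked by T7 and T3 promoters. The lentiviral portion has a CMV enhancer/promoter fused to a truncated HIV-1 5' LTR to drive genomic RNA production in packaging cells. This is followed by the Ψ packaging signal with a gag fragment, the RRE for Rev-dependent export, the cPPT/CTS, a WPRE, a truncated 3' LTR and a bGH polyadenylation signal.

Two expression units sit between the LTRs. A human U6 Pol III promoter transcribes the 20-nt synthetic spacer, which was cloned into BsmBI sites that were destroyed in the process, fused to a tracrRNA-derived scaffold. Downstream, the human EF-1α promoter with its intron A drives TagBFP, puromycin N-acetyltransferase and Cas9 carrying a C-terminal nucleoplasmin NLS. Their order and spacing suggest a single polycistronic transcript, but the linking elements between the coding regions are not annotated. Transduced cells can therefore be tracked by blue fluorescence and enriched with puromycin while expressing the nuclease. The record notes a modified BFP and removal of a BbsI site from the WPRE. The depositor and sequencing-derived records differ by a few bases in length and in how the EF-1α intron is annotated, but otherwise they show the same feature order. The vector is intended for Cas9-mediated targeting of CD44; the record does not state any further application.
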