Addgene plasmid #117134: pKLV2-U6(gCD44v2)-EF1a-BFP-Puro-Cas9(FZ)
Purpose: All-in-one expression vector for Cas9 and gRNA against CD44
Depositing lab: Kosuke Yusa. Depositing organization: Wellcome Sanger Institute.
Backbone
  Vector backbone: pKLV2-U6(BsmBI)-EF1a-BFP-Puro-Cas9(FZ)
  Backbone size w/o insert (bp): 14044
  Vector type: Lentiviral, CRISPR
Growth in bacteria
  Bacterial resistance: Ampicillin, 100 μg/mL
  Growth temperature: 37°C
  Growth strain: NEB Stable
  Copy number: High Copy
Gene/Insert
  Gene/Insert name: gCD44 v2
  gRNA/shRNA sequence: gggaggtgttggacgtgacg
  Species: Synthetic
  Insert size (bp): 20
  Mutation: Deleted BbsI site within WPRE, modified BFP
  Entrez Gene: Cd44 (a.k.a. HERMES, Ly-24, Pgp-1)
  Promoter: human U6 promoter, human EF1a promoter
  Cloning method: Restriction Enzyme; 5′ cloning site BsmBI (destroyed during cloning); 3′ cloning site BsmBI (destroyed during cloning)
Terms and licenses: Academic/Nonprofit Terms; Industry Terms: Not Available to Industry
How to cite: pKLV2-U6(gCD44v2)-EF1a-BFP-Puro-Cas9(FZ) was a gift from Kosuke Yusa (Addgene plasmid # 117134 ; http://n2t.net/addgene:117134 ; RRID:Addgene_117134)
